Addgene plasmid #186425: pDGB1alpha2_SulR
Purpose: transcriptional unit for sulfadiazine resistance; plant expression driven by the Pnos promoter
Depositing lab: Lukas Fischer. Depositing organization: Charles University. Publication: Sulfadiazine and phosphinothricin selection systems optimised for the transformation of tobacco BY-2 cells. Kobercova E, Srba M, Fischer L. Plant Cell Rep. 2023 Jan 7. doi: 10.1007/s00299-022-02975-7. PubMed 36609768.
Backbone
  Vector backbone: pDGB1_alpha2 (Plasmid #68225)
  Backbone manufacturer: GoldenBraid 2.0 kit from Diego Orzaez (Addgene kit # 1000000076 ), IBMCP, Valencia, Spain
  Backbone size w/o insert (bp): 2605
  Total vector size (bp): 4404
  Vector type: Plant Expression, Synthetic Biology ; binary vector for Escherichia coli and Agrobacterium tumefaciens-mediated plant transformation
Growth in bacteria
  Bacterial resistance: Kanamycin, 50 μg/mL
  Growth temperature: 37°C
  Growth strain: DH5alpha
  Copy number: High Copy
Gene/Insert
  Gene/Insert name: SulR (alt names: sulfadiazine resistance with nopaline synthase promoter/terminator; Pnos:sulI:Tnos)
  Species: A. thaliana (mustard weed), Synthetic
  Insert size (bp): 1799
  Mutation: BsaI and BsmBI sites removed
  Promoter: Pnos
  Cloning method: Restriction Enzyme; 5′ cloning site BsaI (destroyed during cloning); 3′ cloning site BsaI (destroyed during cloning)
  Sequencing primers: 5′ pDGB1_alpha_F: CAACCTCTCGGGCTTCTGGA; 3′ pDGB1_alpha_R: GCGACTTAGTTTACCCGCCAA
Terms and licenses: Academic/Nonprofit Terms; Industry Terms: Not Available to Industry
How to cite: pDGB1alpha2_SulR was a gift from Lukas Fischer (Addgene plasmid # 186425 ; http://n2t.net/addgene:186425 ; RRID:Addgene_186425)
