[The description below was written by a language model from this plasmid's Addgene catalogue record and pLannotate feature annotations shown in this document.]
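Description:
pDGB1alpha2_SulR is a GoldenBraid 2.0 alpha-level binary vector built on the pDGB1_alpha2 backbone, intended for propagation in Escherichia coli and for Agrobacterium tumefaciens-mediated plant transformation. The small backbone (about 2.6 kb of a roughly 4.4 kb plasmid) carries a high-copy ColE1/pUC-type origin for E. coli, a pSa origin associated with maintenance in Agrobacterium, and an aph(3')-Ia kanamycin resistance gene for bacterial selection. Nopaline-type left and right T-DNA border repeats flank the cargo region so that the cassette between them can be transferred into the plant genome. The annotation also picks up short fragments of an AmpR promoter and a Tn903 transposase, which appear to be backbone remnants rather than functional parts.

The payload is a single transcriptional unit of about 1.8 kb, Pnos:sulI:Tnos, which confers sulfadiazine resistance in plants. The nopaline synthase promoter drives a coding sequence in which an N-terminal fragment matching a RuBisCO small subunit, most likely acting as a chloroplast transit peptide, directly precedes sulI. This gene encodes a bacterial dihydropteroate synthase of the folate pathway, the type of enzyme that sulfonamides target. The nopaline synthase terminator supplies the polyadenylation signal. The annotation tool matches the RuBisCO fragment to a pea protein, whereas the catalogue lists Arabidopsis thaliana and synthetic as the insert sources. Internal BsaI and BsmBI sites were removed to domesticate the unit for Type IIS assembly, and the BsaI sites used for cloning were destroyed on insertion. The plasmid can serve as a plant selectable marker module, used directly or combined with other GoldenBraid units, and it was developed in work optimising sulfadiazine selection for transforming tobacco BY-2 cells.
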