Features (pLannotate 1.2.2; 11 found; start..end, strand, type, name):
     83..262     +  promoter       NOS promoter: nopaline synthase promoter
    297..470     +  CDS            RBCS.3A (fragment): RBS3_PEA - Experimental evidence at protein level: Swiss-Prot protein existence level 1. RuBisCO catalyzes two reactions: the carboxylation of D- ribulose 1,5-bisphosphate, the primary event in carbon dioxide fixation, as well as the oxidative fragmentation of the pentose substrate. Both reactions occur simultaneously and in competition at the same active site. Although the small subunit is not catalytic it is essential for maximal activity (Probable). Binds to abscisic acid (ABA); only half of the possible binding sites are occupied in the crystal; and there are indications this is a low affi
    468..1304    +  CDS            sulI: DHP1_CORGT - Protein inferred from homology: Swiss-Prot protein existence level 3. Catalyzes the condensation of para-aminobenzoate (pABA) with 6-hydroxymethyl-7,8-dihydropterin diphosphate (DHPt-PP) to form 7,8- dihydropteroate (H2Pte), the immediate precursor of folate derivatives. From Corynebacterium glutamicum (Brevibacterium saccharolyticum).
   1331..1583    +  terminator     NOS terminator: nopaline synthase terminator and poly(A) signal
   1704..1791    +  promoter       AmpR promoter (fragment): bla
   1820..1844    +  misc_feature   RB T-DNA repeat: right border repeat from nopaline C58 T-DNA
   1935..2523    -  rep_origin     ori: high-copy-number ColE1/pMB1/pBR322/pUC origin of replication
   2694..3509    -  CDS            KanR: aminoglycoside phosphotransferase; aph(3')-Ia; confers resistance to kanamycin in bacteria or G418 (Geneticin®) in eukaryotes
   3694..3795    +  CDS            TRA2_ECOLX (fragment): Protein predicted: Swiss-Prot protein existence level 4. Required for transposition of transposon Tn903. From Escherichia coli.
   3800..4235    +  rep_origin     pSa ori: origin of replication from bacterial plasmid pSa
   4362..4384    +  misc_feature   LB T-DNA repeat: left border repeat from nopaline C58 T-DNA (truncated)
>Addgene plasmid #186425 | pDGB1alpha2_SulR | addgene full sequence | sequence record 371402 | Addgene NGS Result
GGAGATACATGAGAATTAAGGGAGTCACGGTATGACCCCCGCCGATGACGCGGGACAAGCCGTTTTACGT
TTGGAACTGACAGAACCGCAACGTTGAAGGAGCCACTGAGCCGCGGGTTTCTGGAGTTTAATGAGCTAAG
CACATACGTCAGAAACCATTATTGCGCGTTCAAAAGTCGCCTAAGGTCACTATCAGCTAGCAAATATTTC
TTGTCAAAAATGCTCCACTGACGTTCCATAAATTCCCCTCGGTATCCAATTAGAGTCTCATATTCACTCT
CAACTCGATCGAGGCAATGGCATCTATGATTTCTTCTTCAGCTGTGACTACAGTCAGCCGTGCTTCTACG
GTGCAATCGGCCGCTGTGGCTCCATTCGGCGGCCTCAAATCCATGACTGGATTCCCAGTTAAGAAGGTCA
ACACTGACATTACTTCCATTACAAGCAATGGTGGAAGAGTAAAGTGCATGGTGACGGTGTTCGGCATTCT
GAATCTCACCGAGGACTCCTTCTTCGATGAGAGCCGGCGGCTAGACCCCGCCGGCGCTGTCACGGCTGCG
ATCGAAATGCTGCGAGTCGGATCAGACGTCGTGGATGTCGGACCGGCCGCCAGCCATCCGGACGCGAGGC
CAGTATCGCCGGCCGATGAGATCAGACGTATTGCGCCGCTCTTAGACGCCCTGTCCGATCAGATGCACCG
TGTTTCAATCGACAGCTTCCAACCGGAAACCCAGCGCTATGCGCTCAAGCGCGGCGTGGGCTACCTGAAC
GACATCCAAGGATTTCCTGACCCTGCGCTCTATCCCGATATTGCTGAGGCGGACTGTAGGCTGGTGGTTA
TGCACTCAGCGCAGCGGGATGGCATCGCCACCCGCACCGGTCACCTTCGACCCGAAGACGCGCTCGACGA
GATTGTGCGGTTCTTCGAGGCGCGGGTTTCCGCCTTGCGACGGAGCGGGGTCGCTGCCGACCGGCTCATC
CTCGATCCGGGGATGGGATTTTTCTTGAGCCCCGCACCGGAAACATCGCTGCACGTGCTGTCGAACCTTC
AAAAGCTGAAGTCGGCGTTGGGGCTTCCGCTATTGGTATCGGTGTCGCGGAAATCCTTCTTGGGCGCCAC
CGTTGGCCTTCCTGTAAAGGATCTGGGTCCAGCGAGCCTTGCGGCGGAACTTCACGCGATCGGCAATGGC
GCTGACTACGTCCGCACCCACGCGCCTGGAGATCTGCGAAGCGCAATCACCATCTCGGAAACCCTCGCGA
AATTTCGCAGTCGCGACGCCAGAGATCGAGGGTTAGATCATGCCTAAGCTTGGAATGGATCTTCGATCCC
GATCGTTCAAACATTTGGCAATAAAGTTTCTTAAGATTGAATCCTGTTGCCGGTCTTGCGACGATTATCA
TATAATTTCTGTTGAATTACGTTAAGCATGTAATAATTAACATGTAATGCATGACGTTATTTATGAGATG
GGTTTTTATGATTAGAGTCCCGCAATTATACATTTAATACGCGATAGAAAACAAAATATAGCGCGCAAAC
TAGGATAAATTATCGCGCGCGGTGTCATCTATGTTACTAGATCGGGAATTGCCAAGCTAATTCTTGAAGA
CGAAAGGGCCTCGTGATACGCCTATTTTTATAGGTTAATGTCATGATAATAATGGTTTCTTAGACGTCAG
GTGGCACTTTTCGGGGAAATGTGCGCGGAACCCCTATTTGTTTATTTTTCTAAATACATTCAAATATGTA
TCCGCTCATGAGACAATAACCCTGATAAATGCTTCAATAATGGGACCGACTCGCGCTTGAGACGAAGCTT
GACAGGATATATTGGCGGGTAAACTAAGTCGCTGTATGTGTTTGTTTGAGATCTCATGTGAGCAAAAGGC
CAGCAAAAGGCCAGGAACCGTAAAAAGGCCGCGTTGCTGGCGTTTTTCCATAGGCTCCGCCCCCCTGACG
AGCATCACAAAAATCGACGCTCAAGTCAGAGGTGGCGAAACCCGACAGGACTATAAAGATACCAGGCGTT
TCCCCCTGGAAGCTCCCTCGTGCGCTCTCCTGTTCCGACCCTGCCGCTTACCGGATACCTGTCCGCCTTT
CTCCCTTCGGGAAGCGTGGCGCTTTCTCATAGCTCACGCTGTAGGTATCTCAGTTCGGTGTAGGTCGTTC
GCTCCAAGCTGGGCTGTGTGCACGAACCCCCCGTTCAGCCCGACCGCTGCGCCTTATCCGGTAACTATCG
TCTTGAGTCCAACCCGGTAAGACACGACTTATCGCCACTGGCAGCAGCCACTGGTAACAGGATTAGCAGA
GCGAGGTATGTAGGCGGTGCTACAGAGTTCTTGAAGTGGTGGCCTAACTACGGCTACACTAGAAGAACAG
TATTTGGTATCTGCGCTCTGCTGAAGCCAGTTACCTTCGGAAGAAGAGTTGGTAGCTCTTGATCCGGCAA
ACAAACCACCGCTGGTAGCGGTGGTTTTTTTGTTTGCAAGCAGCAGATTACGCGCAGAAAAAAAGGATCT
CAAGAAGATCCTTTGATCTTTTCTACGGGGTCTGACGCTCAGTGGAACGAAAACTCACGTTAAGGGATTT
TGGTCATGAGATTATCAAAAAGGATCTTCACCTAGATCCTTTTAAATTAAAAATGAAGTTTTAAATCAAT
CTAAAGTATATATGTGTAACATTGGTCTAGTGATTAGAAAAACTCATCGAGCATCAAATGAAACTGCAAT
TTATTCATATCAGGATTATCAATACCATATTTTTGAAAAAGCCGTTTCTGTAATGAAGGAGAAAACTCAC
CGAGGCAGTTCCATAGGATGGCAAGATCCTGGTATCGGTCTGCGATTCCGACTCGTCCAACATCAATACA
ACCTATTAATTTCCCCTCGTCAAAAATAAGGTTATCAAGTGAGAAATCACCATGAGTGACGACTGAATCC
GGTGAGAATGGCAAAAGTTTATGCATTTCTTTCCAGACTTGTTCAACAGGCCAGCCATTACGCTCGTCAT
CAAAATCACTCGCATCAACCAAACCGTTATTCATTCGTGATTGCGCCTGAGCGAGTCGAAATACGCGATC
GCTGTTAAAAGGACAATTACAAACAGGAATCGAATGCAACCGGCGCAGGAACACTGCCAGCGCATCAACA
ATATTTTCACCTGAATCAGGATATTCTTCTAATACCTGGAATGCTGTTTTCCCTGGGATCGCAGTGGTGA
GTAACCATGCATCATCAGGAGTACGGATAAAATGCTTGATGGTCGGAAGAGGCATAAATTCCGTCAGCCA
GTTTAGTCTGACCATCTCATCTGTAACATCATTGGCAACGCTACCTTTGCCATGTTTCAGAAACAACTCT
GGCGCATCGGGCTTCCCATACAATCGGTAGATTGTCGCACCTGATTGCCCGACATTATCGCGAGCCCATT
TATACCCATATAAATCAGCATCCATGTTGGAATTTAATCGCGGCCTTGAGCAAGACGTTTCCCGTTGAAT
ATGGCTCATAACACCCCTTGTATTACTGTTTATGTAAGCAGACAGTTTTATTGTTCATGATGATATATTT
TTATCTTGTGCAATGTAACATCAGAGATTTTGAGACACAACGTGGCTTTGTTGAATAAATCGAACTTTTG
CTGAGTTGAAGGATCAGATCACGCATCTTCCCGACAACGCAGACCGTTCCGTGGCAAAGCAAAAGTTCAA
AATCACCAACTGGTCCACCTACAACAAAGCTCTCATCAACCGTGGCTCCCTCACTTTCTGGCTGGATGAT
GGGGCGATTCAGGCGATCCCCATCCAACAGCCCGCCGTCGAGCGGGCTTTTTTATCCCCGGAAGCCTGTG
GATAGAGGGTAGTTATCCACGTGAAACCGCTAATGCCCCGCAAAGCCTTGATTCACGGGGCTTTCCGGCC
CGCTCCAAAAACTATCCACGTGAAATCGCTAATCAGGGTACGTGAAATCGCTAATCGGAGTACGTGAAAT
CGCTAATAAGGTCACGTGAAATCGCTAATCAAAAAGGCACGTGAGAACGCTAATAGCCCTTTCAGATCAA
CAGCTTGCAAACACCCCTCGCTCCGGCAAGTAGTTACAGCAAGTAGTATGTTCAATTAGCTTTTCAATTA
TGAATATATATATCAATTATTGGTCGCCCTTGGCTTGTGGACAATGCGCTACGCGCACCGGCTCCGCCCG
TGGACAACCGCAAGCGGTTGCCCACCGTCGAGCGCCTTTGCCCACAACCCGGCGGCCGGCCGCAACAGAT
CGTTTTATAAATTTTTTTTTTTGAAAAAGAAAAAGCCCGAAAGGCGGCAACCTCTCGGGCTTCTGGATTT
CCGATCCCCGGAATTAGATCTTGGCAGGATATATTGTGGTGTAACAAGCTTCGTCTCAGTCA
